>Addgene plasmid #198845 | pGL3-MTS-COX2-Q6-R18-G1333C-UGI-Puro | addgene full sequence | sequence record 391615 | Addgene Partial NGS Result
ACGCGTTGACATTGATTATTGACTAGTTATTAATAGTAATCAATTACGGGGTCATTAGTTCATAGCCCAT
ATATGGAGTTCCGCGTTACATAACTTACGGTAAATGGCCCGCCTGGCTGACCGCCCAACGACCCCCGCCC
ATTGACGTCAATAATGACGTATGTTCCCATAGTAACGCCAATAGGGACTTTCCATTGACGTCAATGGGTG
GAGTATTTACGGTAAACTGCCCACTTGGCAGTACATCAAGTGTATCATATGCCAAGTACGCCCCCTATTG
ACGTCAATGACGGTAAATGGCCCGCCTGGCATTATGCCCAGTACATGACCTTATGGGACTTTCCTACTTG
GCAGTACATCTACGTATTAGTCATCGCTATTACCATGGTGATGCGGTTTTGGCAGTACATCAATGGGCGT
GGATAGCGGTTTGACTCACGGGGATTTCCAAGTCTCCACCCCATTGACGTCAATGGGAGTTTGTTTTGGC
ACCAAAATCAACGGGACTTTCCAAAATGTCGTAACAACTCCGCCCCATTGACGCAAATGGGCGGTAGGCG
TGTACGGTGGGAGGTCTATATAAGCAGAGCTCTCTGGCTAACTAGAGAACCCACTGCTTACTGGCTTATC
GAAATTAATACGACTCACTATAGGGAGACAAGCTGGCTAGACCATGTTGGGGTTTGTGGGTCGGGTGGCC
GCTGCTCCGGCCTCCGGGGCCTTGCGGAGACTCACCCCTTCAGCGTCGCTGCCCCCAGCTCAGCTCTTAC
TGCGGGCCGCTCCGACGGCGGTCCATCCTGTCAGGGACTATGCGGCGCAAACATCTGAGAGCGGCGGAGG
CGGGAGCCCCGGCGCGGCCGCTGACTACAAGGATGACGACGATAAAGGTAGCGTGGATCTACGCACGCTC
GGCTACAGCCAGCAGCAACAGGAGAAGATCAAACCGAAGGTTCGTTCGACAGTGGCGCAGCACCACGAGG
CACTGGTCGGCCATGGGTTTACACACGCGCACATCGTTGCGCTCAGCCAACACCCGGCAGCGTTAGGGAC
CGTCGCTGTCAAGTATCAGGACATGATCGCAGCGTTGCCAGAGGCGACACACGAAGCGATCGTTGGCGTC
GGCAAACAGTGGTCCGGCGCACGCGCTCTGGAGGCCTTGCTCACGGTGGCGGGAGAGTTGAGAGGTCCAC
CGTTACAGTTGGACACAGGCCAACTTCTCAAGATTGCAAAACGTGGCGGCGTGACCGCAGTGGAGGCAGT
GCATGCATGGCGCAATGCACTGACGGGTGCCCCCCTGAACCTGACCCCGGAGCAGGTGGTGGCCATCGCT
AGTAACAATGGTGGCAAACAGGCTCTTGAAACCGTACAGCGCCTACTGCCAGTTCTCTGTCAAGCCCACG
GTCTGACTCCGGAGCAAGTTGTAGCGATTGCTAGTAATATTGGTGGCAAACAGGCTCTTGAGACGGTTCA
GCGCCTCCTTCCAGTTCTCTGTCAAGCCCACGGACTCACCCCAGATCAGGTTGTAGCGATTGCTAGTAAT
GGGGGTGGCAAACAGGCTCTTGAGACTGTTCAGCGCCTTCTACCAGTTCTCTGTCAAGCCCACGGCCTGA
CGCCCGAGCAAGTTGTAGCGATTGCTAGTAACAATGGTGGCAAACAGGCTCTTGAAACCGTACAGCGCCT
ACTGCCAGTTCTCTGTCAAGCCCACGGTCTGACTCCGGAGCAAGTGGTAGCGATTGCTAGTAATGGGGGT
GGCAAACAGGCTCTTGAGACTGTTCAGCGCCTTCTACCAGTTCTCTGTCAAGCCCACGGCCTGACGCCCG
AGCAAGTTGTAGCGATTGCTAGTAACAATGGTGGCAAACAGGCTCTTGAAACCGTACAGCGCCTACTGCC
AGTTCTCTGTCAAGCCCACGGTCTGACTCCGGAGCAAGTTGTAGCGATTGCTAGTAACAATGGTGGCAAA
CAGGCTCTTGAAACCGTACAGCGCCTACTGCCAGTTCTCTGTCAAGCCCACGGTCTGACTCCGGAGCAAG
TTGTAGCGATTGCTAGTCATGACGGTGGCAAACAGGCTCTTGAAACCGTCCAACGCCTTCTACCAGTTCT
CTGTCAAGCCCACGGACTAACCCCAGCGCAAGTTGTAGCAATTGCTAGTAACAATGGTGGCAAACAGGCT
CTTGAAACCGTACAGCGCCTACTGCCAGTTCTCTGTCAAGCCCACGGTCTGACTCCGGAGCAAGTTGTAG
CGATTGCTAGTAATGGGGGTGGCAAACAGGCTCTTGAGACTGTTCAGCGCCTTCTACCAGTTCTCTGTCA
AGCCCACGGCCTGACGCCCGAGCAAGTTGTAGCGATTGCTAGTCATGACGGTGGCAAACAGGCTCTTGAA
ACCGTCCAACGCCTTCTACCAGTTCTCTGTCAAGCCCACGGACTAACCCCAGCGCAAGTTGTAGCGATTG
CTAGTAATGGGGGTGGCAAACAGGCTCTTGAGACTGTTCAGCGCCTTCTACCAGTTCTCTGTCAAGCCCA
CGGCCTGACGCCCGAGCAAGTTGTAGCGATAGCCAGTAATGGGGGTGGCAAACAGGCTCTTGAGACTGTT
CAGCGCCTTCTACCAGTTCTCTGTCAAGCCCACGGCCTGACGCCCGAGCAAGTTGTAGCGATTGCTAGTA
ACAATGGTGGCAAACAGGCTCTTGAAACCGTACAGCGCCTACTGCCAGTTCTCTGTCAAGCCCACGGTCT
GACTCCGGAGCAAGTTGTAGCGATTGCAAGTAATGGGGGTGGCAAACAGGCTCTTGAGACTGTTCAGCGC
CTTCTACCAGTTCTCTGTCAAGCCCACGGCCTGACGCCCGAGCAAGTTGTAGCGATTGCTAGTAATATTG
GTGGCAAACAGGCTCTTGAGACGGTTCAGCGCCTCCTTCCAGTTCTCTGTCAAGCCCACGGACTCACCCC
AGATCAAGTTGTAGCGATTGCTTCCAATATTGGTGGCAAACAGGCTCTTGAGACGGTTCAGCGCCTCCTT
CCAGTTCTCTGTCAAGCCCACGGACTCACCCCAGATCAAGTTGTAGCGATTGCCTCTAACAATGGCGGCA
GGCCGGCGCTGGAGAGCATTGTTGCCCAGTTATCTCGCCCTGATCCGGCGTTGGCCGCGTTGACCAACGA
CCACCTCGTCGCCTTGGCCTGCCTCGGCGGACGTCCTGCGCTGGATGCAGTGAAAAAGGGATTGGGAGGC
TCCCCAACCCCCTACCCTAACTATGCCAATGCAGGACACGTGGAGGGACAGAGCGCCCTGTTCATGCGGG
ATAACGGCATCTCCGAGGGCCTGGTGTTCCACAACAATCCCGAGGGCACCTGCGGCTTTTGCGTGAACAT
GACCGAGACACTGCTGCCCGAGAATGCCAAGATGACAGTGGTGCCACCTGAGGGAGCAATCCCTGTGAAG
AGAGGCGCCACCGGCGAGACAAAGGTGTTTACCGGCAACTCTAATAGCCCTAAGTCCCCAACAAAGGGCG
GCTGCTCTGGAGGCAGCACCAACCTGTCTGACATCATCGAGAAGGAGACAGGCAAGCAGCTGGTCATCCA
GGAGAGCATCCTGATGCTGCCCGAAGAAGTCGAAGAAGTGATCGGAAACAAGCCTGAGAGCGATATCCTG
GTCCATACCGCCTACGACGAGAGTACCGACGAAAATGTGATGCTGCTGACATCCGACGCCCCAGAGTATA
AGCCCTGGGCTCTGGTCATCCAGGATTCCAACGGAGAGAACAAAATCAAAATGCTGTAATCTAGAGGGCC
CGTTTAAACCCGCTGATCAGCCTCGACTGTGCCTTCTAGTTGCCAGCCATCTGTTGTTTGCCCCTCCCCC
GTGCCTTCCTTGACCCTGGAAGGTGCCACTCCCACTGTCCTTTCCTAATAAAATGAGGAAATTGCATCGC
ATTGTCTGAGTAGGTGTCATTCTATTCTGGGGGGTGGGGTGGGGCAGGACAGCAAGGGGGAGGATTGGGA
AGACAATAGCAGGCATGCTGGGGATGCGGTGGGCTCTATGGCTCGAGGGGGTTGGGGTTGCGCCTTTTCC
AAGGCAGCCCTGGGTTTGCGCAGGGACGCGGCTGCTCTGGGCGTGGTTCCGGGAAACGCAGCGGCGCCGA
CCCTGGGACTCGCACATTCTTCACGTCCGTTCGCAGCGTCACCCGGATCTTCGCCGCTACCCTTGTGGGC
CCCCCGGCGACGCTTCCTGCTCCGCCCCTAAGTCGGGAAGGTTCCTTGCGGTTCGCGGCGTGCCGGACGT
GACAAACGGAAGCCGCACGTCTCACTAGTACCCTCGCAGACGGACAGCGCCAGGGAGCAATGGCAGCGCG
CCGACCGCGATGGGCTGTGGCCAATAGCGGCTGCTCAGCAGGGCGCGCCGAGAGCAGCGGCCGGGAAGGG
GCGGTGCGGGAGGCGGGGTGTGGGGCGGTAGTGTGGGCCCTGTTCCTGCCCGCGCGGTGTTCCGCATTCT
GCAAGCCTCCGGAGCGCACGTCGGCAGTCGGCTCCCTCGTTGACCGAATCACCGACCTCTCTCCCCAGGG
GGATCCACCGGAGCTTACCATGACCGAGTACAAGCCCACGGTGCGCCTCGCCACCCGCGACGACGTCCCC
AGGGCCGTACGCACCCTCGCCGCCGCGTTCGCCGACTACCCCGCCACGCGCCACACCGTCGATCCGGACC
GCCACATCGAGCGGGTCACCGAGCTGCAAGAACTCTTCCTCACGCGCGTCGGGCTCGACATCGGCAAGGT
GTGGGTCGCGGACGACGGCGCCGCGGTGGCGGTCTGGACCACGCCGGAGAGCGTCGAAGCGGGGGCGGTG
TTCGCCGAGATCGGCCCGCGCATGGCCGAGTTGAGCGGTTCCCGGCTGGCCGCGCAGCAACAGATGGAAG
GCCTCCTGGCGCCGCACCGGCCCAAGGAGCCCGCGTGGTTCCTGGCCACCGTCGGCGTCTCGCCCGACCA
CCAGGGCAAGGGTCTGGGCAGCGCCGTCGTGCTCCCCGGAGTGGAGGCGGCCGAGCGCGCCGGGGTGCCC
GCCTTCCTGGAAACCTCCGCGCCCCGCAACCTCCCCTTCTACGAGCGGCTCGGCTTCACCGTCACCGCCG
ACGTCGAGGTGCCCGAAGGACCGCGCACCTGGTGCATGACCCGCAAGCCCGGTGCCTGACGCCCGCCCCA
CGACCCGCAGCGCCCGACCGAAAGGAGCGCACGACCCCATGCATCGGTACCTTTAAGACCAATGACTTAC
AAGGCAGCTGTAGATCTTAGCCACTTTCTAGAGTCGGGGCGGCCGGCCGCTTCGAGCAGACATGATAAGA
TACATTGATGAGTTTGGACAAACCACAACTAGAATGCAGTGAAAAAAATGCTTTATTTGTGAAATTTGTG
ATGCTATTGCTTTATTTGTAACCATTATAAGCTGCAATAAACAAGTTAACAACAACAATTGCATTCATTT
TATGTTTCAGGTTCAGGGGGAGGTGTGGGAGGTTTTTTAAAGCAAGTAAAACCTCTACAAATGTGGTAAA
ATCGATAAGGATCCGTCGACCGATGCCCTTGAGAGCCTTCAACCCAGTCAGCTCCTTCCGGTGGGCGCGG
GGCATGACTATCGTCGCCGCACTTATGACTGTCTTCTTTATCATGCAACTCGTAGGACAGGTGCCGGCAG
CGCTCTTCCGCTTCCTCGCTCACTGACTCGCTGCGCTCGGTCGTTCGGCTGCGGCGAGCGGTATCAGCTC
ACTCAAAGGCGGTAATACGGTTATCCACAGAATCAGGGGATAACGCAGGAAAGAACATGTGAGCAAAAGG
CCAGCAAAAGGCCAGGAACCGTAAAAAGGCCGCGTTGCTGGCGTTTTTCCATAGGCTCCGCCCCCCTGAC
GAGCATCACAAAAATCGACGCTCAAGTCAGAGGTGGCGAAACCCGACAGGACTATAAAGATACCAGGCGT
TTCCCCCTGGAAGCTCCCTCGTGCGCTCTCCTGTTCCGACCCTGCCGCTTACCGGATACCTGTCCGCCTT
TCTCCCTTCGGGAAGCGTGGCGCTTTCTCATAGCTCACGCTGTAGGTATCTCAGTTCGGTGTAGGTCGTT
CGCTCCAAGCTGGGCTGTGTGCACGAACCCCCCGTTCAGCCCGACCGCTGCGCCTTATCCGGTAACTATC
GTCTTGAGTCCAACCCGGTAAGACACGACTTATCGCCACTGGCAGCAGCCACTGGTAACAGGATTAGCAG
AGCGAGGTATGTAGGCGGTGCTACAGAGTTCTTGAAGTGGTGGCCTAACTACGGCTACACTAGAAGAACA
GTATTTGGTATCTGCGCTCTGCTGAAGCCAGTTACCTTCGGAAAAAGAGTTGGTAGCTCTTGATCCGGCA
AACAAACCACCGCTGGTAGCGGTGGTTTTTTTGTTTGCAAGCAGCAGATTACGCGCAGAAAAAAAGGATC
TCAAGAAGATCCTTTGATCTTTTCTACGGGGTCTGACGCTCAGTGGAACGAAAACTCACGTTAAGGGATT
TTGGTCATGAGATTATCAAAAAGGATCTTCACCTAGATCCTTTTAAATTAAAAATGAAGTTTTAAATCAA
TCTAAAGTATATATGAGTAAACTTGGTCTGACAGTTACCAATGCTTAATCAGTGAGGCACCTATCTCAGC
GATCTGTCTATTTCGTTCATCCATAGTTGCCTGACTCCCCGTCGTGTAGATAACTACGATACGGGAGGGC
TTACCATCTGGCCCCAGTGCTGCAATGATACCGCGGGACCCACGCTCACCGGCTCCAGATTTATCAGCAA
TAAACCAGCCAGCCGGAAGGGCCGAGCGCAGAAGTGGTCCTGCAACTTTATCCGCCTCCATCCAGTCTAT
TAATTGTTGCCGGGAAGCTAGAGTAAGTAGTTCGCCAGTTAATAGTTTGCGCAACGTTGTTGCCATTGCT
ACAGGCATCGTGGTGTCACGCTCGTCGTTTGGTATGGCTTCATTCAGCTCCGGTTCCCAACGATCAAGGC
GAGTTACATGATCCCCCATGTTGTGCAAAAAAGCGGTTAGCTCCTTCGGTCCTCCGATCGTTGTCAGAAG
TAAGTTGGCCGCAGTGTTATCACTCATGGTTATGGCAGCACTGCATAATTCTCTTACTGTCATGCCATCC
GTAAGATGCTTTTCTGTGACTGGTGAGTACTCAACCAAGTCATTCTGAGAATAGTGTATGCGGCGACCGA
GTTGCTCTTGCCCGGCGTCAATACGGGATAATACCGCGCCACATAGCAGAACTTTAAAAGTGCTCATCAT
TGGAAAACGTTCTTCGGGGCGAAAACTCTCAAGGATCTTACCGCTGTTGAGATCCAGTTCGATGTAACCC
ACTCGTGCACCCAACTGATCTTCAGCATCTTTTACTTTCACCAGCGTTTCTGGGTGAGCAAAAACAGGAA
GGCAAAATGCCGCAAAAAAGGGAATAAGGGCGACACGGAAATGTTGAATACTCATACTCTTCCTTTTTCA
ATATTATTGAAGCATTTATCAGGGTTATTGTCTCATGAGCGGATACATATTTGAATGTATTTAGAAAAAT
AAACAAATAGGGGTTCCGCGCACATTTCCCCGAAAAGTGCCACCTG
Features (pLannotate 1.2.2; 18 found; start..end, strand, type, name):
      8..387     +  enhancer       CMV enhancer: human cytomegalovirus immediate early enhancer
    388..591     +  promoter       CMV promoter: human cytomegalovirus (CMV) immediate early promoter
    587..620     +  LTR            5' LTR (truncated) (fragment): truncated 5' long terminal repeat (LTR) from HIV-1
    636..654     +  promoter       T7 promoter: promoter for bacteriophage T7 RNA polymerase
    698..1402    +  CDS            avrXa10 (fragment): AVX10_XANOO - Experimental evidence at protein level: Swiss-Prot protein existence level 1. Avirulence protein. Induces the hypersensitive response (HR)in rice plants carrying the resistance gene Xa10. Activity depends on the presence of the core repeat domains; replacement with repeat domains from other proteins (AvrBs3 of X.euvesicatoria (AC P14727) or AvrXa7 of this organism) does not elicit the HR. Probably acts as a transcription factor in its host plant (rice) to induce plant resistance or disease. From Xanthomonas oryzae pv. oryzae.
   3095..3226    +  CDS            avrBs3 (fragment): AVRB3_XANEU - Experimental evidence at protein level: Swiss-Prot protein existence level 1. Avirulence protein. Acts as a transcription factor in C.annuum plants. In susceptible plants lacking the Bs3 resistance gene induces expression of a number of genes, including genes homologous to a family of auxin-induced genes, alpha-expansin genes, pectate lyase, anthocyanidin glucoside rhamnosyl transferase and at least one transcription factor, UPA20. Their expression leads to plant hypertrophy in mesophyll cells, probably mainly mediated by UPA20 (PubMed:17962565). In resistant plants induces the h
   3218..3505    +  CDS            dddA (fragment): DDDA_BURC1 - Experimental evidence at protein level: Swiss-Prot protein existence level 1. Toxic component of a toxin-immunity protein module, which functions as a cellular contact-dependent growth inhibition (CDI) system. CDI modules allow bacteria to communicate with and inhibit the growth of closely related neighboring bacteria in a contact-dependent fashion. Bacteria that have this module inhibit or kill bacteria without it, giving them a growth advantage. Probably specifically inhibited by cognate immunity protein DddI (Probable). The C-terminal 163 residue fragment has double-stranded DN
   3518..3766    +  CDS            UGI: UNGI_BPPB2 - Experimental evidence at protein level: Swiss-Prot protein existence level 1. This protein binds specifically and reversibly to the host uracil-DNA glycosylase, preventing removal of uracil residues from PBS2 DNA by the host uracil-excision repair system. From Bacillus phage PBS2 (Bacteriophage PBS2).
   3807..4031    +  polyA_signal   bGH poly(A) signal: bovine growth hormone polyadenylation signal
   4038..4548    +  promoter       hPGK promoter: human phosphoglycerate kinase 1 promoter
   4570..5169    +  CDS            PuroR (fragment): puromycin N-acetyltransferase; pac from Streptomyces; confers resistance to puromycin
   5212..5280    +  CDS            nef (fragment): NEF_HV1Z2 - Experimental evidence at protein level: Swiss-Prot protein existence level 1. Extracellular Nef protein targets CD4(+) T-lymphocytes for apoptosis by interacting with CXCR4 surface receptors. From Human immunodeficiency virus type 1 group M subtype D (isolate Z2/CDC-Z34) (HIV-1).
   5316..5437    -  polyA_signal   SV40 poly(A) signal: SV40 polyadenylation signal
   5460..5528    -  CDS            large T antigen (fragment): large T antigen from SV40 (simian virus 40)
   5544..5676    +  CDS            TcR (fragment): tetracycline efflux protein; tet; confers resistance to tetracycline
   5856..6444    -  rep_origin     ori: high-copy-number ColE1/pMB1/pBR322/pUC origin of replication
   6615..7475    -  CDS            AmpR: β-lactamase; bla; confers resistance to ampicillin, carbenicillin, and related antibiotics
   7476..7580    -  promoter       AmpR promoter: bla
