[The description below was written by a language model from this plasmid's Addgene catalogue record and pLannotate feature annotations shown in this document.]
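Description:
pGL3-MTS-COX2-Q6-R18-G1333C-UGI-Puro is a mammalian expression plasmid on a pGL3 backbone that encodes one half of a DddA-derived cytosine base editor (DdCBE) directed at the rat mitochondrial COX2 gene. It is propagated in E. coli as a high-copy plasmid through a ColE1/pUC-type origin and selected with ampicillin via the β-lactamase gene and its native promoter.

The editor is transcribed from the CMV enhancer/promoter, with a T7 promoter just upstream of the coding region, and is terminated by a bGH polyadenylation signal. The annotated open reading frame begins with a TALE N-terminal segment (matched to avrXa10) and ends its DNA-binding portion with a TALE C-terminal segment (matched to avrBs3). The unannotated stretch between them presumably holds the custom RVD repeat array, which the depositor notes is poorly suited to NGS; the sequence record is labelled a partial NGS result. The TALE is fused to a fragment of the DddA double-stranded DNA cytidine deaminase, named in the plasmid title as the G1333 split C-terminal half, followed by a uracil glycosylase inhibitor (UGI) that protects the deaminated base from excision. The name also indicates a mitochondrial targeting sequence (MTS), which the feature table does not annotate separately. A second cassette, with the human PGK promoter driving puromycin N-acetyltransferase, allows selection of transfected cells. Short HIV-1 LTR, nef, SV40 and TcR matches appear to be backbone remnants.

As a split-deaminase half, it would be expected to act with a partner TALE carrying the complementary DddA half, although that partner is not described in the record. The stated purpose is to convert a Gln CAA codon (Q6, per the name) to a TAA stop codon in mtDNA, ablating COX2 protein in rat C6 cells.
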