Addgene plasmid #198845: pGL3-MTS-COX2-Q6-R18-G1333C-UGI-Puro
Purpose: Employ DdCBE-mediated mtDNA editing to ablate mtProtein(COX2) by swapping Gln codon CAA with stop codon TAA in C6 cells
Depositing lab: Bin Shen. Depositing organization: Nanjing Medical University. Publication: A conditional knockout rat resource of mitochondrial protein-coding genes via a DdCBE-induced premature stop codon. Tan L, Qi X, Kong W, Jin J, Lu D, Zhang X, Wang Y, Wang S, Dong W, Shi X, Chen W, Wang J, Li K, Xie Y, Gao L, Guan F, Gao K, Li C, Wang C, Hu Z, Zhang L, Guo X, Shen B, Ma Y. Sci Adv. 2023 Apr 14;9(15):eadf2695. doi: 10.1126/sciadv.adf2695. Epub 2023 Apr 14. PubMed 37058569.
Backbone
  Vector backbone: pGL3
  Vector type: Mammalian Expression
Growth in bacteria
  Bacterial resistance: Ampicillin, 100 μg/mL
  Growth temperature: 37°C
  Growth strain: DH5alpha
  Copy number: High Copy
Gene/Insert
  Gene/Insert name: COX2-Q6-R18 TALEN
  Species: R. norvegicus (rat)
  Cloning method: Gibson Cloning
Terms and licenses: Academic/Nonprofit Terms; Industry Terms: Not Available to Industry
Depositor comments: These plasmids may not be suitable for sequencing with NGS, because they contain RVD array. In our lab, we perform Sanger sequencing using the following primers: RVD seq Fwd TGACCGCAGTGGAGGCAGTG; RVD seq Rev TTCACTGCATCCAGCGCAGG
How to cite: pGL3-MTS-COX2-Q6-R18-G1333C-UGI-Puro was a gift from Bin Shen (Addgene plasmid # 198845 ; http://n2t.net/addgene:198845 ; RRID:Addgene_198845)
